>Addgene plasmid #231995 | MKT071 | addgene full sequence | sequence record 459823 | Addgene NGS Result
GCGAAACGATCCTCATCCTGTCTCTTGATCAGATCTTGATCCCCTGCGCCATCAGATCCTTGGCGGCAAG
AAAGCCATCCAGTTTACTTTGCAGGGCTTCCCAACCTTACCAGAGGGCGCCCCAGCTGGCAATTCCGACG
TCTAAGAAACCATTATTATCATGACATTAACCTATAAAAATAGGCGTATCACGAGGCCCTTTCGTCTTCA
CCTCGAGGTACCCTTGACAGCTAGCTCAGTCCTAGGTATAATACTAGTGTGAATGACGGTAATAAATAAA
GTTAATGATGATAGCGGACTTTAGAACAGAGGAGATAAAGATGGCTATCATCATGAACCTGGCGGCAGCG
CAAAAGAGCAAAGGAGAAGAACTTTTCACTGGAGTTGTCCCAATTCTTGTTGAATTAGATGGTGATGTTA
ATGGGCACAAATTTTCTGTCCGTGGAGAGGGTGAAGGTGATGCTACAAACGGAAAACTCACCCTTAAATT
TATTTGCACTACTGGAAAACTACCTGTTCCGTGGCCAACACTTGTCACTACTCTGACCTATGGTGTTCAA
TGCTTTTCCCGTTATCCGGATCACATGAAACGGCATGACTTTTTCAAGAGTGCCATGCCCGAAGGTTATG
TACAGGAACGCACTATATCTTTCAAAGATGACGGGACCTACAAGACGCGTGCTGAAGTCAAGTTTGAAGG
TGATACCCTTGTTAATCGTATCGAGTTAAAGGGTATTGATTTTAAAGAAGATGGAAACATTCTTGGACAC
AAACTCGAGTACAACTTTAACTCACACAATGTATACATCACGGCAGACAAACAAAAGAATGGAATCAAAG
CTAACTTCAAAATTCGCCACAACGTTGAAGATGGTTCCGTTCAACTAGCAGACCATTATCAACAAAATAC
TCCAATTGGCGATGGCCCTGTCCTTTTACCAGACAACCATTACCTGTCGACACAATCTGTCCTTTCGAAA
GATCCCAACGAAAAGCGTGACCACATGGTCCTTCTTGAGTTTGTAACTGCTGCTGGGATTACACATGGCA
TGGATGAGCTCTACAAATAATAAGGTGCTTAATAAGGATCCTGTCGATCGCGCGTGCTAGAGGCATCAAA
TAAAACGAAAGGCTCAGTCGAAAGACTGGGCCTTTCGTTTTATCTGTTGTTTGTCGGTGAACGCTCTCCT
GAGTAGGACAAATCCGCCGCCCTAGACCTAGGGCGTTCGGCTGCGGCGAGCGGTATCAGCTCACTCAAAG
GCGGTAATACGGTTATCCACAGAATCAGGGGATAACGCAGGAAAGAACATGTGAGCAAAAGGCCAGCAAA
AGGCCAGGAACCGTAAAAAGGCCGCGTTGCTGGCGTTTTTCCATAGGCTCCGCCCCCCTGACGAGCATCA
CAAAAATCGACGCTCAAGTCAGAGGTGGCGAAACCCGACAGGACTATAAAGATACCAGGCGTTTCCCCCT
GGAAGCTCCCTCGTGCGCTCTCCTGTTCCGACCCTGCCGCTTACCGGATACCTGTCCGCCTTTCTCCCTT
CGGGAAGCGTGGCGCTTTCTCATAGCTCACGCTGTAGGTATCTCAGTTCGGTGTAGGTCGTTCGCTCCAA
GCTGGGCTGTGTGCACGAACCCCCCGTTCAGCCCGACCGCTGCGCCTTATCCGGTAACTATCGTCTTGAG
TCCAACCCGGTAAGACACGACTTATCGCCACTGGCAGCAGCCACTGGTAACAGGATTAGCAGAGCGAGGT
ATGTAGGCGGTGCTACAGAGTTCTTGAAGTGGTGGCCTAACTACGGCTACACTAGAAGGACAGTATTTGG
TATCTGCGCTCTGCTGAAGCCAGTTACCTTCGGAAAAAGAGTTGGTAGCTCTTGATCCGGCAAACAAACC
ACCGCTGGTAGCGGTGGTTTTTTTGTTTGCAAGCAGCAGATTACGCGCAGAAAAAAAGGATCTCAAGAAG
ATCCTTTGATCTTTTCTACGGGGTCTGACGCTCAGTGGAACGAAAACTCACGTTAAGGGATTTTGGTCAT
GACTAGTGCTTGGATTCTCACCAATAAAAAACGCCCGGCGGCAACCGAGCGTTCTGAACAAATCCAGATG
GAGTTCTGAGGTCATTACTGGATCTATCAACAGGAGTCCAAGCGAGCTCTCGAACCCCAGAGTCCCGCTC
AGAAGAACTCGTCAAGAAGGCGATAGAAGGCGATGCGCTGCGAATCGGGAGCGGCGATACCGTAAAGCAC
GAGGAAGCGGTCAGCCCATTCGCCGCCAAGCTCTTCAGCAATATCACGGGTAGCCAACGCTATGTCCTGA
TAGCGGTCCGCCACACCCAGCCGGCCACAGTCGATGAATCCAGAAAAGCGGCCATTTTCCACCATGATAT
TCGGCAAGCAGGCATCGCCATGGGTCACGACGAGATCCTCGCCGTCGGGCATGCGCGCCTTGAGCCTGGC
GAACAGTTCGGCTGGCGCGAGCCCCTGATGCTCTTCGTCCAGATCATCCTGATCGACAAGACCGGCTTCC
ATCCGAGTACGTGCTCGCTCGATGCGATGTTTCGCTTGGTGGTCGAATGGGCAGGTAGCCGGATCAAGCG
TATGCAGCCGCCGCATTGCATCAGCCATGATGGATACTTTCTCGGCAGGAGCAAGGTGAGATGACAGGAG
ATCCTGCCCCGGCACTTCGCCCAATAGCAGCCAGTCCCTTCCCGCTTCAGTGACAACGTCGAGCACAGCT
GCGCAAGGAACGCCCGTCGTGGCCAGCCACGATAGCCGCGCTGCCTCGTCCTGCAGTTCATTCAGGGCAC
CGGACAGGTCGGTCTTGACAAAAAGAACCGGGCGCCCCTGCGCTGACAGCCGGAACACGGCGGCATCAGA
GCAGCCGATTGTCTGTTGTGCCCAGTCATAGCCGAATAGCCTCTCCACCCAAGCGGCCGGAGAACCTGCG
TGCAATCCATCTTGTTCAATCAT
Features (pLannotate 1.2.2; 7 found; start..end, strand, type, name):
     32..151     -  CDS            tnpA (fragment): TN5P_ECOLX - Also known as tnp. Experimental evidence at protein level: Swiss-Prot protein existence level 1. Mediates transposition of transposon Tn5 by a 'cut and paste' mechanism. First, the monomeric transposase binds the 19 bp inverted DNA repeats flanking the transposon. Then, dimerization of the DNA- bound transposase creates a synaptic DNA complex. After nicking of the first DNA strand, excision of the transposon proceeds through a series of intermediates. The transposase then mediates the insertion of the transposon at a new site by strand transfer. The activity of the wild- type tran
    224..258     +  promoter       J23119(SpeI) promoter: bacterial promoter (Registry of Standard Biological Parts BBa J23119) modified to end with an SpeI site
    357..1067    +  CDS            Superfolder GFP: Superfolder GFP is a basic (constitutively fluorescent) green fluorescent protein published in 2005, derived from Aequorea victoria. It is reported to be a very rapidly-maturing weak dimer.
   1117..1203    +  terminator     rrnB T1 terminator: Escherichia coli rrnB; transcription terminator T1 from the E. coli rrnB gene
   1368..1956    -  rep_origin     ori: high-copy-number ColE1/pMB1/pBR322/pUC origin of replication
   2044..2138    -  terminator     lambda t0 terminator: transcription terminator from phage lambda
   2172..2963    -  CDS            neo: KKA2_KLEPN - Also known as kan, nptII. Experimental evidence at protein level: Swiss-Prot protein existence level 1. Resistance to kanamycin, neomycin, paromomycin, ribostamycin, butirosin and gentamicin B. From Klebsiella pneumoniae.
