[The description below was written by a language model from this plasmid's Addgene catalogue record and pLannotate feature annotations shown in this document.]
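Description:
MKT071 is a small (about 3 kb) high-copy bacterial expression plasmid built on a ColE1-type backbone. It carries a high-copy ColE1/pMB1-family origin of replication and a neo (nptII) aminoglycoside phosphotransferase gene that confers kanamycin resistance, followed by a lambda t0 terminator. A short annotated fragment of the Tn5 transposase lies next to the resistance gene. It is most likely a remnant of the Tn5-derived kanamycin cassette rather than a functional element.

The payload is a single transcription unit driven by the strong constitutive synthetic promoter J23119 (here the variant ending in an SpeI site). The catalogue lists a 98 bp MicF RNA toehold switch as the insert. This is not annotated in the feature table, but it corresponds well to the unannotated gap between the promoter and the superfolder GFP coding sequence. The unit ends with the rrnB T1 terminator. A toehold switch is a designed RNA hairpin in the 5′ leader of a reporter mRNA that sequesters the ribosome binding site and start codon, keeping translation off. When a complementary trigger RNA binds the exposed single-stranded toehold, it invades and unwinds the hairpin so that translation can begin. Here the trigger is the MicF RNA, known as an E. coli small regulatory RNA, and detection is read out as sfGFP fluorescence.

The record describes the plasmid as a MicF-sensing toehold switch with an sfGFP reporter. The associated work concerns improving toehold switch sensitivity with a NanoLuc complementation reporter, which suggests this construct serves as a fluorescent-reporter counterpart, although the record does not state that role explicitly.
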