Addgene plasmid #231995: MKT071
Purpose: MicF RNA toehold switch with sfgfp reporter
Depositing lab: Melissa Takahashi. Depositing organization: California State University, Northridge. Publication: Improved RNA toehold switch sensitivity using the NanoLuc complementation reporter. Diaz KJ, Jarquin J, Petrosyan A, Takahashi MK. MicroPubl Biol. 2025 Jan 2;2025:10.17912/micropub.biology.001334. doi: 10.17912/micropub.biology.001334. eCollection 2025. PubMed 39839716.
Backbone
  Vector backbone: ColE1
  Vector type: Bacterial Expression
Growth in bacteria
  Bacterial resistance: Kanamycin, 50 μg/mL
  Growth temperature: 37°C
  Growth strain: DH5alpha
  Copy number: High Copy
Gene/Insert
  Gene/Insert name: MicF RNA toehold switch
  Insert size (bp): 98
  Promoter: J23119
  Cloning method: Other
  Sequencing primers: 5′ tggcaattccgacgtctaagaaacca
Terms and licenses: Academic/Nonprofit Terms; Industry Terms: Not Available to Industry
How to cite: MKT071 was a gift from Melissa Takahashi (Addgene plasmid # 231995 ; http://n2t.net/addgene:231995 ; RRID:Addgene_231995)
