>Addgene plasmid #231995 | MKT071 | depositor partial sequence | sequence record 455924 | MicF RNA toehold switch
GTGAATGACGGTAATAAATAAAGTTAATGATGATAGCGGACTTTAGAACAGAGGAGATAAAGATGGCTAT
CATCATGAACCTGGCGGCAGCGCAAAAG
